>Addgene plasmid #144996 | TFORF3520 | depositor full sequence | sequence record 287102 | Full Sequence
TTAATGTAGTCTTATGCAATACTCTTGTAGTCTTGCAACATGGTAACGATGAGTTAGCAACATGCCTTAC
AAGGAGAGAAAAAGCACCGTGCATGCCGATTGGTGGAAGTAAGGTGGTACGATCGTGCCTTATTAGGAAG
GCAACAGACGGGTCTGACATGGATTGGACGAACCACTGAATTGCCGCATTGCAGAGATATTGTATTTAAG
TGCCTAGCTCGATACATAAACGGGTCTCTCTGGTTAGACCAGATCTGAGCCTGGGAGCTCTCTGGCTAAC
TAGGGAACCCACTGCTTAAGCCTCAATAAAGCTTGCCTTGAGTGCTTCAAGTAGTGTGTGCCCGTCTGTT
GTGTGACTCTGGTAACTAGAGATCCCTCAGACCCTTTTAGTCAGTGTGGAAAATCTCTAGCAGTGGCGCC
CGAACAGGGACTTGAAAGCGAAAGGGAAACCAGAGGAGCTCTCTCGACGCAGGACTCGGCTTGCTGAAGC
GCGCACGGCAAGAGGCGAGGGGCGGCGACTGGTGAGTACGCCAAAAATTTTGACTAGCGGAGGCTAGAAG
GAGAGAGATGGGTGCGAGAGCGTCAGTATTAAGCGGGGGAGAATTAGATCGCGATGGGAAAAAATTCGGT
TAAGGCCAGGGGGAAAGAAAAAATATAAATTAAAACATATAGTATGGGCAAGCAGGGAGCTAGAACGATT
CGCAGTTAATCCTGGCCTGTTAGAAACATCAGAAGGCTGTAGACAAATACTGGGACAGCTACAACCATCC
CTTCAGACAGGATCAGAAGAACTTAGATCATTATATAATACAGTAGCAACCCTCTATTGTGTGCATCAAA
GGATAGAGATAAAAGACACCAAGGAAGCTTTAGACAAGATAGAGGAAGAGCAAAACAAAAGTAAGACCAC
CGCACAGCAAGCGGCCGCTGATCTTCAGACCTGGAGGAGGAGATATGAGGGACAATTGGAGAAGTGAATT
ATATAAATATAAAGTAGTAAAAATTGAACCATTAGGAGTAGCACCCACCAAGGCAAAGAGAAGAGTGGTG
CAGAGAGAAAAAAGAGCAGTGGGAATAGGAGCTTTGTTCCTTGGGTTCTTGGGAGCAGCAGGAAGCACTA
TGGGCGCAGCGTCAATGACGCTGACGGTACAGGCCAGACAATTATTGTCTGGTATAGTGCAGCAGCAGAA
CAATTTGCTGAGGGCTATTGAGGCGCAACAGCATCTGTTGCAACTCACAGTCTGGGGCATCAAGCAGCTC
CAGGCAAGAATCCTGGCTGTGGAAAGATACCTAAAGGATCAACAGCTCCTGGGGATTTGGGGTTGCTCTG
GAAAACTCATTTGCACCACTGCTGTGCCTTGGAATGCTAGTTGGAGTAATAAATCTCTGGAACAGATTTG
GAATCACACGACCTGGATGGAGTGGGACAGAGAAATTAACAATTACACAAGCTTAATACACTCCTTAATT
GAAGAATCGCAAAACCAGCAAGAAAAGAATGAACAAGAATTATTGGAATTAGATAAATGGGCAAGTTTGT
GGAATTGGTTTAACATAACAAATTGGCTGTGGTATATAAAATTATTCATAATGATAGTAGGAGGCTTGGT
AGGTTTAAGAATAGTTTTTGCTGTACTTTCTATAGTGAATAGAGTTAGGCAGGGATATTCACCATTATCG
TTTCAGACCCACCTCCCAACCCCGAGGGGACCCATGCATTGCATCTCAATTAGTCAGCAACCAGGTGTGG
AAAGTCCCCAGGCTCCCCAGCAGGCAGAAGTATGCAAAGCATGCGTCTCAATTAGTCAGCAACCATAGTC
CCGCCCCTAACTCCGCCCATCCCGCCCCTAACTCCGCCCAGTTCCGCCCATTCTCCGCCCCATGGCTGAC
TAATTTTTTTTATTTATGCAGAGGCCGAGGCCGCCTCGGCCTCTGAGCTATTCCAGAAGTAGTGAGGAGG
CTTTTTTGGAGGCCTAGGCTTTTGCAAAAAGCTTTCTAGAGGTACCACCGGAGCTTACCATGACCGAGTA
CAAGCCCACGGTGCGCCTCGCCACCCGCGACGACGTCCCCAGGGCCGTACGCACCCTCGCCGCCGCGTTC
GCCGACTACCCCGCCACGCGCCACACCGTCGATCCGGACCGCCACATCGAGCGGGTCACCGAGCTGCAAG
AACTCTTCCTCACGCGCGTCGGGCTCGACATCGGCAAGGTGTGGGTCGCGGACGACGGCGCCGCCGTGGC
GGTCTGGACCACGCCGGAGAGCGTCGAAGCGGGGGCGGTGTTCGCCGAGATCGGCCCGCGCATGGCCGAG
TTGAGCGGTTCCCGGCTGGCCGCGCAGCAACAGATGGAAGGCCTCCTGGCGCCGCACCGGCCCAAGGAGC
CCGCGTGGTTCCTGGCCACCGTCGGCGTCTCGCCCGACCACCAGGGCAAGGGTCTGGGCAGCGCCGTCGT
GCTCCCCGGAGTGGAGGCGGCCGAGCGCGCCGGGGTGCCCGCCTTCCTGGAGACCTCCGCGCCCCGCAAC
CTCCCCTTCTACGAGCGGCTCGGCTTCACCGTCACCGCCGACGTCGAGGTGCCCGAAGGACCGCGCACCT
GGTGCATGACCCGCAAGCCCGGTGCCAGTTAACGAATTCTAGATCTTGAGACAAATGGCAGTATTCATCC
ACAATTTTAAAAGAAAAGGGGGGATTGGGGGGTACAGTGCAGGGGAAAGAATAGTAGACATAATAGCAAC
AGACATACAAACTAAAGAATTACAAAAACAAATTACAAAAATTCAAAATTTTCGGGTTTATTACAGGGAC
AGCAGAGATCCACTTTGGCGCCGGCTCGAGGCCTGCAGGTGCAAAGATGGATAAAGTTTTAAACAGAGAG
GAATCTTTGCAGCTAATGGACCTTCTAGGTCTTGAAAGGAGTGGGAATTGGCTCCGGTGCCCGTCAGTGG
GCAGAGCGCACATCGCCCACAGTCCCCGAGAAGTTGGGGGGAGGGGTCGGCAATTGAACCGGTGCCTAGA
GAAGGTGGCGCGGGGTAAACTGGGAAAGTGATGTCGTGTACTGGCTCCGCCTTTTTCCCGAGGGTGGGGG
AGAACCGTATATAAGTGCAGTAGTCGCCGTGAACGTTCTTTTTCGCAACGGGTTTGCCGCCAGAACACAG
GTAAGTGCCGTGTGTGGTTCCCGCGGGCCTGGCCTCTTTACGGGTTATGGCCCTTGCGTGCCTTGAATTA
CTTCCACCTGGCTGCAGTACGTGATTCTTGATCCCGAGCTTCGGGTTGGAAGTGGGTGGGAGAGTTCGAG
GCCTTGCGCTTAAGGAGCCCCTTCGCCTCGTGCTTGAGTTGAGGCCTGGCCTGGGCGCTGGGGCCGCCGC
GTGCGAATCTGGTGGCACCTTCGCGCCTGTCTCGCTGCTTTCGATAAGTCTCTAGCCATTTAAAATTTTT
GATGACCTGCTGCGACGCTTTTTTTCTGGCAAGATAGTCTTGTAAATGCGGGCCAAGATCTGCACACTGG
TATTTCGGTTTTTGGGGCCGCGGGCGGCGACGGGGCCCGTGCGTCCCAGCGCACATGTTCGGCGAGGCGG
GGCCTGCGAGCGCGGCCACCGAGAATCGGACGGGGGTAGTCTCAAGCTGGCCGGCCTGCTCTGGTGCCTG
GCCTCGCGCCGCCGTGTATCGCCCCGCCCTGGGCGGCAAGGCTGGCCCGGTCGGCACCAGTTGCGTGAGC
GGAAAGATGGCCGCTTCCCGGCCCTGCTGCAGGGAGCTCAAAATGGAGGACGCGGCGCTCGGGAGAGCGG
GCGGGTGAGTCACCCACACAAAGGAAAAGGGCCTTTCCGTCCTCAGCCGTCGCTTCATGTGACTCCACGG
AGTACCGGGCGCCGTCCAGGCACCTCGATTAGTTCTCGAGCTTTTGGAGTACGTCGTCTTTAGGTTGGGG
GGAGGGGTTTTATGCGATGGAGTTTCCCCACACTGAGTGGGTGGAGACTGAAGTTAGGCCAGCTTGGCAC
TTGATGTAATTCTCCTTGGAATTTGCCCTTTTTGAGTTTGGATCTTGGTTCATTCTCAAGCCTCAGACAG
TGGTTCAAAGTTTTTTTCTTCCATTTCAGGTGTCGTGAGGCTAGCATCGATTGATCAACAAGTTTGTACA
AAAAAGTTGGCACCATGCATCACCAACAGCGAATGGCTGCCTTAGGGACGGACAAAGAGCTGAGTGATTT
ACTGGATTTCAGTGCGATGTTTTCACCTCCTGTGAGCAGTGGGAAAAATGGACCAACTTCTTTGGCAAGT
GGACATTTTACTGGCTCAAATGTAGAAGACAGAAGTAGCTCAGGGTCCTGGGGGAATGGAGGACATCCAA
GCCCGTCCAGGAACTATGGAGATGGGACTCCCTATGACCACATGACCAGCAGGGACCTTGGGTCACATGA
CAATCTCTCTCCACCTTTTGTCAATTCCAGAATACAAAGTAAAACAGAAAGGGGCTCATACTCATCTTAT
GGGAGAGAATCAAACTTACAGGGTTGCCACCAGCAGAGTCTCCTTGGAGGTGACATGGATATGGGCAACC
CAGGAACCCTTTCGCCCACCAAACCTGGTTCCCAGTACTATCAGTATTCTAGCAATAATCCCCGAAGGAG
GCCTCTTCACAGTAGTGCCATGGAGGTACAGACAAAGAAAGTTCGAAAAGTTCCTCCAGGTTTGCCATCT
TCAGTCTATGCTCCATCAGCAAGCACTGCCGACTACAATAGGGACTCGCCAGGCTATCCTTCCTCCAAAC
CAGCAACCAGCACTTTCCCTAGCTCCTTCTTCATGCAAGATGGCCATCACAGCAGTGACCCTTGGAGCTC
CTCCAGTGGGATGAATCAGCCTGGCTATGCAGGAATGTTGGGCAACTCTTCTCATATTCCACAGTCCAGC
AGCTACTGTAGCCTGCATCCACATGAACGTTTGAGCTATCCATCACACTCCTCAGCAGACATCAATTCCA
GTCTTCCTCCGATGTCCACTTTCCATCGTAGTGGTACAAACCATTACAGCACCTCTTCCTGTACGCCTCC
TGCCAACGGGACAGACAGTATAATGGCAAATAGAGGAAGCGGGGCAGCCGGCAGCTCCCAGACTGGAGAT
GCTCTGGGGAAAGCACTTGCTTCGATCTATTCTCCAGATCACACTAACAACAGCTTTTCATCAAACCCTT
CAACTCCTGTTGGCTCTCCTCCATCTCTCTCAGCAGGCACAGCTGTTTGGTCTAGAAATGGAGGACAGGC
CTCATCGTCTCCTAATTATGAAGGACCCTTACACTCTTTGCAAAGCCGAATTGAAGATCGTTTAGAAAGA
CTGGATGATGCTATTCATGTTCTCCGGAACCATGCAGTGGGCCCATCCACAGCTATGCCTGGTGGTCATG
GGGACATGCATGGAATCATTGGACCTTCTCATAATGGAGCCATGGGTGGTCTGGGCTCAGGGTATGGAAC
CGGCCTTCTTTCAGCCAACAGACATTCACTCATGGTGGGGACCCATCGTGAAGATGGCGTGGCCCTGAGA
GGCAGCCATTCTCTTCTGCCAAACCAGGTTCCGGTTCCACAGCTTCCTGTCCAGTCTGCGACTTCCCCTG
ACCTGAACCCACCCCAGGACCCTTACAGAGGCATGCCACCAGGACTACAGGGGCAGAGTGTCTCCTCTGG
CAGCTCTGAGATCAAATCCGATGACGAGGGTGATGAGAACCTGCAAGACACGAAATCTTCGGAGGACAAG
AAATTAGATGACGACAAGAAGGATATCAAATCAATTACTAGGTCAAGATCTAGCAATAATGACGATGAGG
ACCTGACACCAGAGCAGAAGGCAGAGCGTGAGAAGGAGCGGAGGATGGCCAACAATGCCCGAGAGCGTCT
GCGGGTCCGTGACATCAACGAGGCTTTCAAAGAGCTCGGCCGCATGGTGCAGCTCCACCTCAAGAGTGAC
AAGCCCCAGACCAAGCTCCTGATCCTCCACCAGGCGGTGGCCGTCATCCTCAGTCTGGAGCAGCAAGTCC
GAGAAAGGAATCTGAATCCGAAAGCTGCGTGTCTGAAAAGAAGGGAGGAAGAGAAGGTGTCCTCGGAGCC
TCCCCCTCTCTCCTTGGCCGGCCCACACCCTGGAATGGGAGACGCATCGAATCACATGGGACAGATGTTG
CCAACTTTCTTGTACAAAGTGGTTGATATCGGTAAGCCTATCCCTAACCCTCTCCTCGGTCTCGATTCTA
CGTAGTAATGAACTAGTCCGTAACTTGAAAGTATTTCGATTTCTTGGCTTTATATATCTTGTGGAAAGGA
CGAGACTCGGAGTCTTCTAGGCAACCTACGCGTTAAGTCGACAATCAACCTCTGGATTACAAAATTTGTG
AAAGATTGACTGGTATTCTTAACTATGTTGCTCCTTTTACGCTATGTGGATACGCTGCTTTAATGCCTTT
GTATCATGCTATTGCTTCCCGTATGGCTTTCATTTTCTCCTCCTTGTATAAATCCTGGTTGCTGTCTCTT
TATGAGGAGTTGTGGCCCGTTGTCAGGCAACGTGGCGTGGTGTGCACTGTGTTTGCTGACGCAACCCCCA
CTGGTTGGGGCATTGCCACCACCTGTCAGCTCCTTTCCGGGACTTTCGCTTTCCCCCTCCCTATTGCCAC
GGCGGAACTCATCGCCGCCTGCCTTGCCCGCTGCTGGACAGGGGCTCGGCTGTTGGGCACTGACAATTCC
GTGGTGTTGTCGGGGAAATCATCGTCCTTTCCTTGGCTGCTCGCCTGTGTTGCCACCTGGATTCTGCGCG
GGACGTCCTTCTGCTACGTCCCTTCGGCCCTCAATCCAGCGGACCTTCCTTCCCGCGGCCTGCTGCCGGC
TCTGCGGCCTCTTCCGCGTCTTCGCCTTCGCCCTCAGACGAGTCGGATCTCCCTTTGGGCCGCCTCCCCG
CGTCGACTTTAAGACCAATGACTTACAAGGCAGCTGTAGATCTTAGCCACTTTTTAAAAGAAAAGGGGGG
ACTGGAAGGGCTAATTCACTCCCAACGAAGACAAGATCTGCTTTTTGCTTGTACTGGGTCTCTCTGGTTA
GACCAGATCTGAGCCTGGGAGCTCTCTGGCTAACTAGGGAACCCACTGCTTAAGCCTCAATAAAGCTTGC
CTTGAGTGCTTCAAGTAGTGTGTGCCCGTCTGTTGTGTGACTCTGGTAACTAGAGATCCCTCAGACCCTT
TTAGTCAGTGTGGAAAATCTCTAGCAGTACGTATAGTAGTTCATGTCATCTTATTATTCAGTATTTATAA
CTTGCAAAGAAATGAATATCAGAGAGTGAGAGGAACTTGTTTATTGCAGCTTATAATGGTTACAAATAAA
GCAATAGCATCACAAATTTCACAAATAAAGCATTTTTTTCACTGCATTCTAGTTGTGGTTTGTCCAAACT
CATCAATGTATCTTATCATGTCTGGCTCTAGCTATCCCGCCCCTAACTCCGCCCATCCCGCCCCTAACTC
CGCCCAGTTCCGCCCATTCTCCGCCCCATGGCTGACTAATTTTTTTTATTTATGCAGAGGCCGAGGCCGC
CTCGGCCTCTGAGCTATTCCAGAAGTAGTGAGGAGGCTTTTTTGGAGGCCTAGGGACGTACCCAATTCGC
CCTATAGTGAGTCGTATTACGCGCGCTCACTGGCCGTCGTTTTACAACGTCGTGACTGGGAAAACCCTGG
CGTTACCCAACTTAATCGCCTTGCAGCACATCCCCCTTTCGCCAGCTGGCGTAATAGCGAAGAGGCCCGC
ACCGATCGCCCTTCCCAACAGTTGCGCAGCCTGAATGGCGAATGGG
[124 nt withheld, positions 7817-7940]
C
[91 nt withheld, positions 7942-8032]
A
[49 nt withheld, positions 8034-8082]
CCTTTGACGTTGGAGTCCACGTTCTTT
[37 nt withheld, positions 8110-8146]
ACCCTATCTCGGTCTATTCTTTTGATTTATAAGGGATTTTGCCGATTTCGGCCTATTGGTTAAAAAATGA
GCTGATTTAACAAAAATTTAACGCGAATTTTAACAAAATATTAACGCTTACAATTTAGGTGGCACTTTTC
GGGGAAATGTGCGCGGAACCCCTATTTGTTTATTTTTCTAAATACATTCAAATATGTATCCGCTCATGAG
ACAATAACCCTGATAAATGCTTCAATAATATTGAAAAAGGAAGAGTATGAGTATTCAACATTTCCGTGTC
GCCCTTATTCCCTTTTTTGCGGCATTTTGCCTTCCTGTTTTTGCTCACCCAGAAACGCTGGTGAAAGTAA
AAGATGCTGAAGATCAGTTGGGTGCACGAGTGGGTTACATCGAACTGGATCTCAACAGCGGTAAGATCCT
TGAGAGTTTTCGCCCCGAAGAACGTTTTCCAATGATGAGCACTTTTAAAGTTCTGCTATGTGGCGCGGTA
TTATCCCGTATTGACGCCGGGCAAGAGCAACTCGGTCGCCGCATACACTATTCTCAGAATGACTTGGTTG
AGTACTCACCAGTCACAGAAAAGCATCTTACGGATGGCATGACAGTAAGAGAATTATGCAGTGCTGCCAT
AACCATGAGTGATAACACTGCGGCCAACTTACTTCTGACAACGATCGGAGGACCGAAGGAGCTAACCGCT
TTTTTGCACAACATGGGGGATCATGTAACTCGCCTTGATCGTTGGGAACCGGAGCTGAATGAAGCCATAC
CAAACGACGAGCGTGACACCACGATGCCTGTAGCAATGGCAACAACGTTGCGCAAACTATTAACTGGCGA
ACTACTTACTCTAGCTTCCCGGCAACAATTAATAGACTGGATGGAGGCGGATAAAGTTGCAGGACCACTT
CTGCGCTCGGCCCTTCCGGCTGGCTGGTTTATTGCTGATAAATCTGGAGCCGGTGAGCGTGGGTCTCGCG
GTATCATTGCAGCACTGGGGCCAGATGGTAAGCCCTCCCGTATCGTAGTTATCTACACGACGGGGAGTCA
GGCAACTATGGATGAACGAAATAGACAGATCGCTGAGATAGGTGCCTCACTGATTAAGCATTGGTAACTG
TCAGACCAAGTTTACTCATATATACTTTAGATTGATTTAAAACTTCATTTTTAATTTAAAAGGATCTAGG
TGAAGATCCTTTTTGATAATCTCATGACCAAAATCCCTTAACGTGAGTTTTCGTTCCACTGAGCGTCAGA
CCCCGTAGAAAAGATCAAAGGATCTTCTTGAGATCCTTTTTTTCTGCGCGTAATCTGCTGCTTGCAAACA
AAAAAACCACCGCTACCAGCGGTGGTTTGTTTGCCGGATCAAGAGCTACCAACTCTTTTTCCGAAGGTAA
CTGGCTTCAGCAGAGCGCAGATACCAAATACTGTTCTTCTAGTGTAGCCGTAGTTAGGCCACCACTTCAA
GAACTCTGTAGCACCGCCTACATACCTCGCTCTGCTAATCCTGTTACCAGTGGCTGCTGCCAGTGGCGAT
AAGTCGTGTCTTACCGGGTTGGACTCAAGACGATAGTTACCGGATAAGGCGCAGCGGTCGGGCTGAACGG
GGGGTTCGTGCACACAGCCCAGCTTGGAGCGAACGACCTACACCGAACTGAGATACCTACAGCGTGAGCT
ATGAGAAAGCGCCACGCTTCCCGAAGGGAGAAAGGCGGACAGGTATCCGGTAAGCGGCAGGGTCGGAACA
GGAGAGCGCACGAGGGAGCTTCCAGGGGGAAACGCCTGGTATCTTTATAGTCCTGTCGGGTTTCGCCACC
TCTGACTTGAGCGTCGATTTTTGTGATGCTCGTCAGGGGGGCGGAGCCTATGGAAAAACGCCAGCAACGC
GGCCTTTTTACGGTTCCTGGCCTTTTGCTGGCCTTTTGCTCACATGTTCTTTCCTGCGTTATCCCCTGAT
TCTGTGGATAACCGTATTACCGCCTTTGAGTGAGCTGATACCGCTCGCCGCAGCCGAACGACCGAGCGCA
GCGAGTCAGTGAGCGAGGAAGCGGAAGAGCGCCCAATACGCAAACCGCCTCTCCCCGCGCGTTGGCCGAT
TCATTAATGCAGCTGGCACGACAGGTTTCCCGACTGGAAAGCGGGCAGTGAGCGCAACGCAATTAATGTG
AGTTAGCTCACTCATTAGGCACCCCAGGCTTTACACTTTATGCTTCCGGCTCGTATGTTGTGTGGAATTG
TGAGCGGATAACAATTTCACACAGGAAACAGCTATGACCATGATTACGCCAAGCGCGCAATTAACCCTCA
CTAAAGGGAACAAAAGCTGGAGCTGCAAGC
Features (pLannotate 1.2.2; 34 found; start..end, strand, type, name):
      5..231     +  promoter       RSV promoter: Rous sarcoma virus enhancer/promoter
    232..412     +  LTR            5' LTR (truncated): truncated 5' long terminal repeat (LTR) from HIV-1
    459..584     +  misc_feature   HIV-1 Ψ: packaging signal of human immunodeficiency virus type 1
    568..931     +  CDS            HIV-1 gag (fragment): gag protein from human immunodeficiency virus 1; gag
   1077..1310    +  misc_feature   RRE: The Rev response element (RRE) of HIV-1 allows for Rev-dependent mRNA export from the nucleus to the cytoplasm.
   1687..1713    +  CDS            Rev (fragment): human immunodeficiency virus 1 (HIV-1) Rev protein; rev; enhances nuclear export of unspliced and incompletely spliced viral mRNAs
   1720..1743    +  promoter       SV40 promoter (fragment): SV40 early promoter
   1744..1815    +  promoter       SV40 promoter (fragment): SV40 enhancer and early promoter
   1839..1974    +  rep_origin     SV40 ori: SV40 origin of replication
   2020..2616    +  CDS            PuroR (fragment): puromycin N-acetyltransferase; pac from Streptomyces; confers resistance to puromycin
   2665..2782    +  misc_feature   cPPT/CTS: central polypurine tract and central termination sequence of HIV-1
   2847..2913    +  CDS            small t antigen (fragment): SV40 (simian virus 40) small t antigen
   2920..4098    +  promoter       EF-1α promoter: strong constitutive promoter for human elongation factor EF-1α
   4119..4136    +  protein_bind   attB1 (fragment): mutant version of attB; core recombination site for the Gateway® BP reaction BP Clonase™
   4145..6157    +  CDS            TCF4: ITF2_HUMAN - Also known as BHLHB19, ITF2, SEF2. Experimental evidence at protein level: Swiss-Prot protein existence level 1. Transcription factor that binds to the immunoglobulin enhancer Mu-E5/KE5-motif. Involved in the initiation of neuronal differentiation. Activates transcription by binding to the E box (5'- CANNTG-3'). Binds to the E-box present in the somatostatin receptor 2 initiator element (SSTR2-INR) to activate transcription (By similarity). Preferentially binds to either 5'-ACANNTGT-3' or 5'- CCANNTGG-3'. From Homo sapiens (Human).
   6165..6182    -  protein_bind   attB2 (fragment): mutant version of attB; core recombination site for the Gateway® BP reaction BP Clonase™
   6191..6232    +  CDS            V5 tag: epitope tag from simian virus 5
   6248..6301    +  promoter       U6 promoter (fragment): RNA polymerase III promoter for human U6 snRNA
   6343..6931    +  misc_feature   WPRE: woodchuck hepatitis virus posttranscriptional regulatory element
   6982..7001    +  misc_feature   cPPT/CTS (fragment): central polypurine tract and central termination sequence of HIV-1
   7003..7236    +  LTR            3' LTR (ΔU3): self-inactivating 3' long terminal repeat (LTR) from HIV-1
   7314..7435    +  polyA_signal   SV40 poly(A) signal: SV40 polyadenylation signal
   7475..7610    +  rep_origin     SV40 ori: SV40 origin of replication
   7631..7649    -  promoter       T7 promoter: promoter for bacteriophage T7 RNA polymerase
   7657..7812    +  CDS            lacZα (fragment): LacZα fragment of β-galactosidase; lacZ fragment
   7817..8245    +  rep_origin     f1 ori (sequence partly withheld): f1 bacteriophage origin of replication; arrow indicates direction of (+) strand synthesis
   8298..8402    +  promoter       AmpR promoter: bla
   8403..9263    +  CDS            AmpR: β-lactamase; bla; confers resistance to ampicillin, carbenicillin, and related antibiotics
   9434..10022   +  rep_origin     ori: high-copy-number ColE1/pMB1/pBR322/pUC origin of replication
  10205..10297   +  CDS            lacI (fragment): lac repressor; lacI; The lac repressor binds to the lac operator to inhibit transcription in E. coli. This inhibition can be relieved by adding lactose or isopropyl-β-D-thiogalactopyranoside (IPTG).
  10310..10331   +  protein_bind   CAP binding site: CAP binding activates transcription in the presence of cAMP. E. coli catabolite activator protein
  10346..10376   +  promoter       lac promoter: promoter for the E. coli lac operon
  10384..10400   +  protein_bind   lac operator: The lac repressor binds to the lac operator to inhibit transcription in E. coli. This inhibition can be relieved by adding lactose or isopropyl-β-D-thiogalactopyranoside (IPTG). lac repressor encoded by lacI
  10445..10463   +  promoter       T3 promoter: promoter for bacteriophage T3 RNA polymerase
