[The description below was written by a language model from this plasmid's Addgene catalogue record and pLannotate feature annotations shown in this document.]
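Description:
TFORF3520 is a lentiviral mammalian expression plasmid built on the pLX_TRC317 backbone and carrying the human transcription factor TCF4 (also known as E2-2 or ITF2), a basic helix-loop-helix protein that binds E-box motifs. It belongs to a barcoded transcription factor ORF collection in which each construct carries a unique 24-bp barcode, so that individual factors can be identified in pooled overexpression screens. The barcode is not annotated in the feature table. In bacteria the roughly 10.5 kb plasmid is maintained through a high-copy ColE1/pUC-type origin with ampicillin resistance (AmpR), and it also carries an f1 origin. The depositor warns that the plasmid can recombine, as is common for LTR-containing vectors.

The viral portion follows a third-generation, self-inactivating design. An RSV promoter drives a truncated HIV-1 5' LTR, followed by the Ψ packaging signal, a gag fragment, the RRE for Rev-dependent export of the genomic RNA, and a cPPT/CTS. The cassette ends in a ΔU3 3' LTR, with an SV40 polyadenylation signal downstream. Two expression units sit between the LTRs. An SV40 early promoter drives puromycin N-acetyltransferase for selecting transduced cells. Further downstream, the EF-1α promoter drives the TCF4 ORF, which was introduced by Gateway cloning and is flanked by attB1 and attB2 remnants. The ORF is fused at its C terminus to a V5 epitope tag for detection. A WPRE after the tag enhances transcript stability and expression. The short U6 promoter fragment between the tag and the WPRE, along with small lacZα, lacI and T7/T3 elements outside the LTRs, appear to be backbone remnants. The construct is used to make lentivirus for stable TCF4 overexpression, for example in directed differentiation screens.
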