Addgene plasmid #144996: TFORF3520
Purpose: Lentiviral vector for overexpressing transcription factor ORFs with unique 24-bp barcodes. Barcodes facilitate identification of transcription factors in pooled screens.
Depositing lab: Feng Zhang. Depositing organization: Broad Institute. Publication: A transcription factor atlas of directed differentiation. Joung J, Ma S, Tay T, Geiger-Schuller KR, Kirchgatterer PC, Verdine VK, Guo B, Arias-Garcia MA, Allen WE, Singh A, Kuksenko O, Abudayyeh OO, Gootenberg JS, Fu Z, Macrae RK, Buenrostro JD, Regev A, Zhang F. Cell. 2023 Jan 5;186(1):209-229.e26. doi: 10.1016/j.cell.2022.11.026. PubMed 36608654.
Backbone
  Vector backbone: pLX_TRC317
  Backbone manufacturer: Broad Institute Genetic Perturbation Platform
  Backbone size w/o insert (bp): 8264
  Vector type: Mammalian Expression, Lentiviral
  Selectable markers: Puromycin
Growth in bacteria
  Bacterial resistance: Ampicillin, 100 μg/mL
  Growth temperature: 37°C
  Growth strain: NEB Stable
  Copy number: High Copy
Gene/Insert
  Gene/Insert name: TCF4
  Species: H. sapiens (human)
  Insert size (bp): 2222
  Entrez Gene: TCF4 (a.k.a. CDG2T, E2-2, FCD2, FECD3, ITF-2, ITF2, PTHS, SEF-2, SEF2, SEF2-1, SEF2-1A, SEF2-1B, SEF2-1D, TCF-4, bHLHb19)
  Promoter: EF1a
  Tag / fusion protein: V5 (C terminal on insert)
  Cloning method: Gateway Cloning
  Sequencing primers: 5′ GGGTGGAGACTGAAGTTAGGCCAG; 3′ CACATAGCGTAAAAGGAGCAACATAG
Resource information
  A portion of this plasmid was derived from a plasmid made by: Broad Institute Genetic Perturbation Platform
Terms and licenses: Academic/Nonprofit Terms; Industry Terms: Not Available to Industry
Depositor comments: NM_001083962.1 Please test multiple small colonies in case of plasmid recombination. To make this collection available in a timely manner, a portion of this collection was not fully sequenced by Addgene. If an Addgene verified full plasmid sequence is not available, please contact us prior to placing an order to request the full sequence.
How to cite: TFORF3520 was a gift from Feng Zhang (Addgene plasmid # 144996 ; http://n2t.net/addgene:144996 ; RRID:Addgene_144996)
