>Addgene plasmid #144996 | TFORF3520 | depositor partial sequence | sequence record 287103 | Insert
ATCGATTGATCAACAAGTTTGTACAAAAAAGTTGGCACCATGCATCACCAACAGCGAATGGCTGCCTTAG
GGACGGACAAAGAGCTGAGTGATTTACTGGATTTCAGTGCGATGTTTTCACCTCCTGTGAGCAGTGGGAA
AAATGGACCAACTTCTTTGGCAAGTGGACATTTTACTGGCTCAAATGTAGAAGACAGAAGTAGCTCAGGG
TCCTGGGGGAATGGAGGACATCCAAGCCCGTCCAGGAACTATGGAGATGGGACTCCCTATGACCACATGA
CCAGCAGGGACCTTGGGTCACATGACAATCTCTCTCCACCTTTTGTCAATTCCAGAATACAAAGTAAAAC
AGAAAGGGGCTCATACTCATCTTATGGGAGAGAATCAAACTTACAGGGTTGCCACCAGCAGAGTCTCCTT
GGAGGTGACATGGATATGGGCAACCCAGGAACCCTTTCGCCCACCAAACCTGGTTCCCAGTACTATCAGT
ATTCTAGCAATAATCCCCGAAGGAGGCCTCTTCACAGTAGTGCCATGGAGGTACAGACAAAGAAAGTTCG
AAAAGTTCCTCCAGGTTTGCCATCTTCAGTCTATGCTCCATCAGCAAGCACTGCCGACTACAATAGGGAC
TCGCCAGGCTATCCTTCCTCCAAACCAGCAACCAGCACTTTCCCTAGCTCCTTCTTCATGCAAGATGGCC
ATCACAGCAGTGACCCTTGGAGCTCCTCCAGTGGGATGAATCAGCCTGGCTATGCAGGAATGTTGGGCAA
CTCTTCTCATATTCCACAGTCCAGCAGCTACTGTAGCCTGCATCCACATGAACGTTTGAGCTATCCATCA
CACTCCTCAGCAGACATCAATTCCAGTCTTCCTCCGATGTCCACTTTCCATCGTAGTGGTACAAACCATT
ACAGCACCTCTTCCTGTACGCCTCCTGCCAACGGGACAGACAGTATAATGGCAAATAGAGGAAGCGGGGC
AGCCGGCAGCTCCCAGACTGGAGATGCTCTGGGGAAAGCACTTGCTTCGATCTATTCTCCAGATCACACT
AACAACAGCTTTTCATCAAACCCTTCAACTCCTGTTGGCTCTCCTCCATCTCTCTCAGCAGGCACAGCTG
TTTGGTCTAGAAATGGAGGACAGGCCTCATCGTCTCCTAATTATGAAGGACCCTTACACTCTTTGCAAAG
CCGAATTGAAGATCGTTTAGAAAGACTGGATGATGCTATTCATGTTCTCCGGAACCATGCAGTGGGCCCA
TCCACAGCTATGCCTGGTGGTCATGGGGACATGCATGGAATCATTGGACCTTCTCATAATGGAGCCATGG
GTGGTCTGGGCTCAGGGTATGGAACCGGCCTTCTTTCAGCCAACAGACATTCACTCATGGTGGGGACCCA
TCGTGAAGATGGCGTGGCCCTGAGAGGCAGCCATTCTCTTCTGCCAAACCAGGTTCCGGTTCCACAGCTT
CCTGTCCAGTCTGCGACTTCCCCTGACCTGAACCCACCCCAGGACCCTTACAGAGGCATGCCACCAGGAC
TACAGGGGCAGAGTGTCTCCTCTGGCAGCTCTGAGATCAAATCCGATGACGAGGGTGATGAGAACCTGCA
AGACACGAAATCTTCGGAGGACAAGAAATTAGATGACGACAAGAAGGATATCAAATCAATTACTAGGTCA
AGATCTAGCAATAATGACGATGAGGACCTGACACCAGAGCAGAAGGCAGAGCGTGAGAAGGAGCGGAGGA
TGGCCAACAATGCCCGAGAGCGTCTGCGGGTCCGTGACATCAACGAGGCTTTCAAAGAGCTCGGCCGCAT
GGTGCAGCTCCACCTCAAGAGTGACAAGCCCCAGACCAAGCTCCTGATCCTCCACCAGGCGGTGGCCGTC
ATCCTCAGTCTGGAGCAGCAAGTCCGAGAAAGGAATCTGAATCCGAAAGCTGCGTGTCTGAAAAGAAGGG
AGGAAGAGAAGGTGTCCTCGGAGCCTCCCCCTCTCTCCTTGGCCGGCCCACACCCTGGAATGGGAGACGC
ATCGAATCACATGGGACAGATGTTGCCAACTTTCTTGTACAAAGTGGTTGATATCGGTAAGCCTATCCCT
AACCCTCTCCTCGGTCTCGATTCTACGTAGTAATGAACTAGTCCGTAACTTGAAAGTATTTCGATTTCTT
GGCTTTATATATCTTGTGGAAAGGACGAGACTCGGAGTCTTCTAGGCAACCT
