>Addgene plasmid #144996 | TFORF3520 | depositor partial sequence | sequence record 287104 | Barcode
GACTCGGAGTCTTCTAGGCAACCT
