>Addgene plasmid #144996 | TFORF3520 | addgene partial sequence | sequence record 313862 | WPRE-R 5'-CATAGCGTAAAAGGAGCAACA-3'
TTTGTAATCCAGAGGTTGATTGTCGACTTAACGCGTAGGTTGCCTAGAAGACTCCGAGTCTCGTCCTTTC
CACAAGATATATAAAGCCAAGAAATCGAAATACTTTCAAGTTACGGACTAGTTCATTACTACGTAGAATC
GAGACCGAGGAGAGGGTTAGGGATAGGCTTACCGATATCAACCACTTTGTACAAGAAAGTTGGCAACATC
TGTCCCATGTGATTCGATGCGTCTCCCATTCCAGGGTGTGGGCCGGCCAAGGAGAGAGGGGGAGGCTCCG
AGGACACCTTCTCTTCCTCCCTTCTTTTCAGACACGCAGCTTTCGGATTCAGATTCCTTTCTCGGACTTG
CTGCTCCAGACTGAGGATGACGGCCACCGCCTGGTGGAGGATCAGGAGCTTGGTCTGGGGCTTGTCACTC
TTGAGGTGGAGCTGCACCATGCGGCCGAGCTCTTTGAAAGCCTCGTTGATGTCACGGACCCGCAGACGCT
CTCGGGCATTGTTGGCCATCCTCCGCTCCTTCTCACGCTCTGCCTTCTGCTCTGGTGTCAGGTCCTCATC
GTCATTATTGCTAGATCTTGACCTAGTAATTGATTTGATATCCTTCTTGTCGTCATCTAATTTCTTGTCC
TCCGAAGATTTCGTGTCTTGCAGGTTCTCATCACCCTCGTCATCGGATTTGATCTCAGAGCTGCCAGAGG
AGACACTCTGCCCCTGTAGTCCTGGTGG
